Addgene plasmid #111573: pACEBac1-PARP1-Flag-His-7xKQ
Purpose: Expresses full length PARP1 with K to Q mutations in automodification domain in Sf9 (insect) cells
Depositing lab: Thomas Muir. Depositing organization: Princeton University. Publication: Acetylation blocks DNA damage-induced chromatin ADP-ribosylation. Liszczak G, Diehl KL, Dann GP, Muir TW. Nat Chem Biol. 2018 Jul 16. pii: 10.1038/s41589-018-0097-1. doi: 10.1038/s41589-018-0097-1. PubMed 30013063.
Backbone
  Vector backbone: pACEBac1
  Modifications to backbone: C-terminal Flag-6xHis
  Vector type: Insect Expression
Growth in bacteria
  Bacterial resistance: Gentamicin, 10 μg/mL
  Growth temperature: 37°C
  Growth strain: DH5alpha
  Copy number: Unknown
Gene/Insert
  Gene/Insert name: PARP1 (alt names: Poly(ADP-ribose) polymerase 1; ARTD1)
  Species: H. sapiens (human)
  Insert size (bp): 3042
  Mutation: lysine to glutamine mutation at the following amino acids: 498, 505, 506, 508, 518, 521, 524
  Entrez Gene: PARP1 (a.k.a. ADPRT, ADPRT 1, ADPRT1, ARTD1, PARP, PARP-1, PARS, PPOL, Poly-PARP, pADPRT-1)
  Promoter: polyhedrin promoter
  Tag / fusion protein: C-terminal 6xHis (C terminal on backbone); C-terminal Flag (C terminal on backbone)
  Cloning method: Restriction Enzyme; 5′ cloning site BglII (on insert), BamHI (in vector) (destroyed during cloning); 3′ cloning site SalI (not destroyed)
  Sequencing primers: 5′ Custom (gtatcgattcgcgacctactcc); 3′ SV40pA-R
Terms and licenses: Academic/Nonprofit Terms; Industry Terms: Not Available to Industry
How to cite: pACEBac1-PARP1-Flag-His-7xKQ was a gift from Thomas Muir (Addgene plasmid # 111573 ; http://n2t.net/addgene:111573 ; RRID:Addgene_111573)
