[The description below was written by a language model from this plasmid's Addgene catalogue record and pLannotate feature annotations shown in this document.]
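Description:
pACEBac1-PARP1-Flag-His-7xKQ is a baculovirus transfer (insect expression) plasmid of about 6 kb, built on the pACEBac1 backbone for producing recombinant protein in Sf9 cells. In bacteria it replicates from a ColE1/pUC-type origin and is selected with gentamicin, with the acetyltransferase gene (aacC1) driven by the class 1 integron Pc promoter. The expression cassette and the gentamicin marker lie between the Tn7L and Tn7R ends of a mini-Tn7 element. This arrangement allows Tn7-mediated transposition of the whole segment into a baculoviral bacmid, from which recombinant virus can then be generated. A single loxP site upstream of the cassette is a backbone feature that permits Cre-mediated fusion with other compatible plasmids when multigene assemblies are wanted.

The payload is full-length human PARP1 (poly(ADP-ribose) polymerase 1, ARTD1; 3,042 bp) under the very late polyhedrin promoter from Autographa californica, terminated by an SV40 polyadenylation signal. The protein carries C-terminal Flag and 6xHis tags supplied by the modified backbone for affinity purification and detection. The automated annotation picks up only a partial His tag and does not call the Flag tag. Its short "large T antigen" and "SET1" fragment hits are probably residual backbone sequence rather than functional parts. Seven lysines in the automodification domain (positions 498, 505, 506, 508, 518, 521 and 524) are changed to glutamine, a substitution commonly used to mimic acetyl-lysine and remove the positive charge. The associated work concerns how acetylation blocks DNA damage-induced ADP-ribosylation, so the construct serves to express and purify this mutant PARP1 for biochemical comparison with the wild-type enzyme.
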