Features (pLannotate 1.2.2; 12 found; start..end, strand, type, name):
    135..358     -  mobile_element Tn7R: mini-Tn7 element (right end of the Tn7 transposon) Tn7
    425..958     -  CDS            GmR: gentamycin acetyltransferase; aacC1; confers resistance to gentamycin
   1147..1175    -  promoter       Pc promoter: intI1 (promoter lies within the coding sequence); class 1 integron promoter
   1246..1279    +  protein_bind   loxP: Cre-mediated recombination occurs in the 8-bp core sequence (GCATACAT). Cre recombinase
   1356..1447    +  promoter       polyhedrin promoter: polh from Autographa californica; promoter for the baculovirus polyhedrin gene
   1490..4531    +  CDS            PARP1: PARP1_HUMAN - Also known as ADPRT From Homo sapiens (Human).
   4610..4626    +  CDS            6xHis (fragment): 6xHis affinity tag
   4694..4777    +  CDS            large T antigen (fragment): large T antigen from SV40 (simian virus 40)
   4800..4934    +  polyA_signal   SV40 poly(A) signal: SV40 polyadenylation signal
   4963..5012    +  CDS            SET1 (fragment): solubility-enhancement tag derived from T7 phage gene 10B
   5055..5220    -  mobile_element Tn7L: mini-Tn7 element (left end of the Tn7 transposon) Tn7
   5410..5998    +  rep_origin     ori: high-copy-number ColE1/pMB1/pBR322/pUC origin of replication
>Addgene plasmid #111573 | pACEBac1-PARP1-Flag-His-7xKQ | addgene full sequence | sequence record 215588 | Addgene NGS Result
AACGCCAGCAACGCGGCCTTTTTACGGTTCCTGGCCTTTTGCTGGCCTTTTGCTCACATGTTCTTTCCTG
CGTTATCCCCTGATTGACTTGGGTCGCTCTTCCTGTGGATGCGCAGATGCCCTGCGTAAGCGGGTGTGGG
CGGACAATAAAGTCTTAAACTGAACAAAATAGATCTAAACTATGACAATAAAGTCTTAAACTAGACAGAA
TAGTTGTAAACTGAAATCAGTCCAGTTATGCTGTGAAAAAGCATACTGGACTTTTGTTATGGCTAAAGCA
AACTCTTCATTTTCTGAAGTGCAAATTGCCCGTCGTATTAAAGAGGGGCGTGGCCAAGGGCATGTAAAGA
CTATATTCGCGGCGTTGTGACAATTTACCGAACAACTCCGCGGCCGGGAAGCCGATCTCGGCTTGAACGA
ATTGTTAGGTGGCGGTACTTGGGTCGATATCAAAGTGCATCACTTCTTCCCGTATGCCCAACTTTGTATA
GAGAGCCACTGCGGGATCGTCACCGTAATCTGCTTGCACGTAGATCACATAAGCACCAAGCGCGTTGGCC
TCATGCTTGAGGAGATTGATGAGCGCGGTGGCAATGCCCTGCCTCCGGTGCTCGCCGGAGACTGCGAGAT
CATAGATATAGATCTCACTACGCGGCTGCTCAAACTTGGGCAGAACGTAAGCCGCGAGAGCGCCAACAAC
CGCTTCTTGGTCGAAGGCAGCAAGCGCGATGAATGTCTTACTACGGAGCAAGTTCCCGAGGTAATCGGAG
TCCGGCTGATGTTGGGAGTAGGTGGCTACGTCTCCGAACTCACGACCGAAAAGATCAAGAGCAGCCCGCA
TGGATTTGACTTGGTCAGGGCCGAGCCTACATGTGCGAATGATGCCCATACTTGAGCCACCTAACTTTGT
TTTAGGGCGACTGCCCTGCTGCGTAACATCGTTGCTGCTGCGTAACATCGTTGCTGCTCCATAACATCAA
ACATCGACCCACGGCGTAACGCGCTTGCTGCTTGGATGCCCGAGGCATAGACTGTACAAAAAAACAGTCA
TAACAAGCCATGAAAACCGCCACTGCGCCGTTACCACCGCTGCGTTCGGTCAAGGTTCTGGACCAGTTGC
GTGAGCGCATACGCTACTTGCATTACAGTTTACGAACCGAACAGGCTTATGTCAACTGGGTTCGTGCCTT
CATCCGTTTCCACGGTGTGCGTCACCCGGCAACCTTGGGCAGCAGCGAAGTCGCCATAACTTCGTATAGC
ATACATTATACGAAGTTATCTGTAACTATAACGGTCCTAAGGTAGCGAGTTTAAACACTAGTATCGATTC
GCGACCTACTCCGGAATATTAATAGATCATGGAGATAATTAAAATGATAACCATCTCGCAAATAAATAAG
TATTTTACTGTTTTCGTAACAGTTTTGTAATAAAAAAACCTATAAATATTCCGGATTATTCATACCGTCC
CACCATCGGGCGCGGATCTATGGCGGAGTCTTCGGATAAGCTCTATCGAGTCGAGTACGCCAAGAGCGGG
CGCGCCTCTTGCAAGAAATGCAGCGAGAGCATCCCCAAGGACTCGCTCCGGATGGCCATCATGGTGCAGT
CGCCCATGTTTGATGGAAAAGTCCCACACTGGTACCACTTCTCCTGCTTCTGGAAGGTGGGCCACTCCAT
CCGGCACCCTGACGTTGAGGTGGATGGGTTCTCTGAGCTTCGGTGGGATGATCAGCAGAAAGTCAAGAAG
ACAGCGGAAGCTGGAGGAGTGACAGGCAAAGGCCAGGATGGAATTGGTAGCAAGGCAGAGAAGACTCTGG
GTGACTTTGCAGCAGAGTATGCCAAGTCCAACAGAAGTACGTGCAAGGGGTGTATGGAGAAGATAGAAAA
GGGCCAGGTGCGCCTGTCCAAGAAGATGGTGGACCCGGAGAAGCCACAGCTAGGCATGATTGACCGCTGG
TACCATCCAGGCTGCTTTGTCAAGAACAGGGAGGAGCTGGGTTTCCGGCCCGAGTACAGTGCGAGTCAGC
TCAAGGGCTTCAGCCTCCTTGCTACAGAGGATAAAGAAGCCCTGAAGAAGCAGCTCCCAGGAGTCAAGAG
TGAAGGAAAGAGAAAAGGCGATGAGGTGGATGGAGTGGATGAAGTGGCGAAGAAGAAATCTAAAAAAGAA
AAAGACAAGGATAGTAAGCTTGAAAAAGCCCTAAAGGCTCAGAACGACCTGATCTGGAACATCAAGGACG
AGCTAAAGAAAGTGTGTTCAACTAATGACCTGAAGGAGCTACTCATCTTCAACAAGCAGCAAGTGCCTTC
TGGGGAGTCGGCGATCTTGGACCGAGTAGCCGATGGCATGGTGTTCGGTGCCCTCCTTCCCTGCGAGGAA
TGCTCGGGTCAGCTGGTCTTCAAGAGCGATGCCTATTACTGCACTGGGGACGTCACTGCCTGGACCAAGT
GTATGGTCAAGACACAGACACCCAACCGGAAGGAGTGGGTAACCCCAAAGGAATTCCGAGAAATCTCTTA
CCTCAAGAAATTGAAGGTTAAAAAACAGGACCGTATATTCCCCCCAGAAACCAGCGCCTCCGTGGCGGCC
ACGCCTCCGCCCTCCACAGCCTCGGCTCCTGCTGCTGTGAACTCCTCTGCTTCAGCAGATAAGCCATTAT
CCAACATGAAGATCCTGACTCTCGGGAAGCTGTCCCGGAACAAGGATGAAGTGAAGGCCATGATTGAGAA
ACTCGGGGGGAAGTTGACGGGGACGGCCAACAAGGCTTCCCTGTGCATCAGCACCAAAAAGGAGGTGGAA
AAGATGAATAAGAAGATGGAGGAAGTAAAGGAAGCCAACATCCGAGTTGTGTCTGAGGACTTCCTCCAGG
ACGTCTCCGCCTCCACCAAGAGCCTTCAGGAGTTGTTCTTAGCGCACATCTTGTCCCCTTGGGGGGCAGA
GGTGAAGGCAGAGCCTGTTGAAGTTGTGGCCCCAAGAGGGCAGTCAGGGGCTGCGCTCTCCCAGCAGAGC
CAGGGCCAGGTCAAGGAGGAAGGTATCAACCAGTCTGAACAGAGAATGCAGTTAACTCTTAAAGGAGGAG
CAGCTGTGGATCCTGATTCTGGACTGGAACACTCTGCGCATGTCCTGGAGAAAGGTGGGAAGGTCTTCAG
TGCCACCCTTGGCCTGGTGGACATCGTTAAAGGAACCAACTCCTACTACAAGCTGCAGCTTCTGGAGGAC
GACAAGGAAAACAGGTATTGGATATTCAGGTCCTGGGGCCGTGTGGGTACGGTGATCGGTAGCAACAAAC
TGGAACAGATGCCGTCCAAGGAGGATGCCATTGAGCACTTCATGAAATTATATGAAGAAAAAACCGGGAA
CGCTTGGCACTCCAAAAATTTCACGAAGTATCCCAAAAAGTTCTACCCCCTGGAGATTGACTATGGCCAG
GATGAAGAGGCAGTGAAGAAGCTGACAGTAAATCCTGGCACCAAGTCCAAGCTCCCCAAGCCAGTTCAGG
ACCTCATCAAGATGATCTTTGATGTGGAAAGTATGAAGAAAGCCATGGTGGAGTATGAGATCGACCTTCA
GAAGATGCCCTTGGGGAAGCTGAGCAAAAGGCAGATCCAGGCCGCATACTCCATCCTCAGTGAGGTCCAG
CAGGCGGTGTCTCAGGGCAGCAGCGACTCTCAGATCCTGGATCTCTCAAATCGCTTTTACACCCTGATCC
CCCACGACTTTGGGATGAAGAAGCCTCCGCTCCTGAACAATGCAGACAGTGTGCAGGCCAAGGCGGAAAT
GCTTGACAACCTGCTGGACATCGAGGTGGCCTACAGTCTGCTCAGGGGAGGGTCTGATGATAGCAGCAAG
GATCCCATCGATGTCAACTATGAGAAGCTCAAAACTGACATTAAGGTGGTTGACAGAGATTCTGAAGAAG
CCGAGATCATCAGGAAGTATGTTAAGAACACTCATGCAACCACACACAATGCGTATGACTTGGAAGTCAT
CGATATCTTTAAGATAGAGCGTGAAGGCGAATGCCAGCGTTACAAGCCCTTTAAGCAGCTTCATAACCGA
AGATTGCTGTGGCACGGGTCCAGGACCACCAACTTTGCTGGGATCCTGTCCCAGGGTCTTCGGATAGCCC
CGCCTGAAGCGCCCGTGACAGGCTACATGTTTGGTAAAGGGATCTATTTCGCTGACATGGTCTCCAAGAG
TGCCAACTACTGCCATACGTCTCAGGGAGACCCAATAGGCTTAATCCTGTTGGGAGAAGTTGCCCTTGGA
AACATGTATGAACTGAAGCACGCTTCACATATCAGCAAGTTACCCAAGGGCAAGCACAGTGTCAAAGGTT
TGGGCAAAACTACCCCTGATCCTTCAGCTAACATTAGTCTGGATGGTGTAGACGTTCCTCTTGGGACCGG
GATTTCATCTGGTGTGAATGACACCTCTCTACTATATAACGAGTACATTGTCTATGATATTGCTCAGGTA
AATCTGAAGTATCTGCTGAAACTGAAATTCAATTTTAAGACCTCCCTGTGGGGCGGATCTGGCGGTGACT
ATAAAGATGATGATGATAAAGGTGGTAGTGGAGTCGACGAGCTCACTGGAGGTAGCGGACACCATCACCA
TCACCACTGATGTCGCGGCCGCTTTCGAATCTAGAGCCTGCAGTCTCGACAAGCTTGTCGAGAAGTACTA
GAGGATCATAATCAGCCATACCACATTTGTAGAGGTTTTACTTGCTTTAAAAAACCTCCCACACCTCCCC
CTGAACCTGAAACATAAAATGAATGCAATTGTTGTTGTTAACTTGTTTATTGCAGCTTATAATGGTTACA
AATAAAGCAATAGCATCACAAATTTCACAAATAAAGCATTTTTTTCACTGCATTCTAGTTGTGGTTTGTC
CAAACTCATCAATGTATCTTATCATGTCTGGATCTGATCACTGCTTGAGCCTAGAAGATCCGGCTGCTAA
CAAAGCCCGAAAGGAAGCTGAGTTGGCTGCTGCCACCGCTGAGCAATAACTATCATAACCCCTAGGGTAT
ACCCATCTAATTGGAACCAGATAAGTGAAATCTAGTTCCAAACTATTTTGTCATTTTTAATTTTCGTATT
AGCTTACGACGCTACACCCAGTTCCCATCTATTTTGTCACTCTTCCCTAAATAATCCTTAAAAACTCCAT
TTCCACCCCTCCCAGTTCCCAACTATTTTGTCCGCCCACAACCGGTTGACTTGGGTCAACTGTCAGACCA
AGTTTACTCATATATACTTTAGATTGATTTAAAACTTCATTTTTAATTTAAAAGGATCTAGGTGAAGATC
CTTTTTGATAATCTCATGACCAAAATCCCTTAACGTGAGTTTTCGTTCCACTGAGCGTCAGACCCCGTAG
AAAAGATCAAAGGATCTTCTTGAGATCCTTTTTTTCTGCGCGTAATCTGCTGCTTGCAAACAAAAAAACC
ACCGCTACCAGCGGTGGTTTGTTTGCCGGATCAAGAGCTACCAACTCTTTTTCCGAAGGTAACTGGCTTC
AGCAGAGCGCAGATACCAAATACTGTTCTTCTAGTGTAGCCGTAGTTAGGCCACCACTTCAAGAACTCTG
TAGCACCGCCTACATACCTCGCTCTGCTAATCCTGTTACCAGTGGCTGCTGCCAGTGGCGATAAGTCGTG
TCTTACCGGGTTGGACTCAAGACGATAGTTACCGGATAAGGCGCAGCGGTCGGGCTGAACGGGGGGTTCG
TGCACACAGCCCAGCTTGGAGCGAACGACCTACACCGAACTGAGATACCTACAGCGTGAGCTATGAGAAA
GCGCCACGCTTCCCGAAGGGAGAAAGGCGGACAGGTATCCGGTAAGCGGCAGGGTCGGAACAGGAGAGCG
CACGAGGGAGCTTCCAGGGGGAAACGCCTGGTATCTTTATAGTCCTGTCGGGTTTCGCCACCTCTGACTT
GAGCGTCGATTTTTGTGATGCTCGTCAGGGGGGCGGAGCCTATGGAAA
