>Addgene plasmid #111573 | pACEBac1-PARP1-Flag-His-7xKQ | depositor partial sequence | sequence record 209599 | N-terminus of gene (from custom pACEBac1 primer:  gtatcgattcgcgacctactcc)
CGGATTATTCATACCGTCCCACCATCGGGCGCGGATCTATGGCGGAGTCTTCGGATAAGCTCTATCGAGT
CGAGTACGCCAAGAGCGGGCGCGCCTCTTGCAAGAAATGCAGCGAGAGCATCCCCAAGGACTCGCTCCGG
ATGGCCATCATGGTGCAGTCGCCCATGTTTGATGGAAAAGTCCCACACTGGTACCACTTCTCCTGCTTCT
GGAAGGTGGGCCACTCCATCCGGCACCCTGACGTTGAGGTGGATGGGTTCTCTGAGCTTCGGTGGGATGA
TCAGCAGAAAGTCAAGAAGACAGCGGAAGCTGGAGGAGTGACAGGCAAAGGCCAGGATGGAATTGGTAGC
AAGGCAGAGAAGACTCTGGGTGACTTTGCAGCAGAGTATGCCAAGTCCAACAGAAGTACGTGCAAGGGGT
GTATGGAGAAGATAGAAAAGGGCCAGGTGCGCCTGTCCAAGAAGATGGTGGACCCGGAGAAGCCACAGCT
AGGCATGATTGACCGCTGGTACCATCCAGGCTGCTTTGTCAAGAACAGGGAGGAGCTGGGTTTCCGGCCC
GAGTACAGTGCGAGTCAGCTCAAGGGCTTCAGCCTCCTTGCTACAGAGGATAAAGAAGCCCTGAAGAAGC
AGCTCCCAGGAGTCAAGAGTGAAGGAAAGAGAAAAGGCGATGAGGTGGATGGAGTGGATGAAGTGGCGAA
GAAGAAATCTAAAAAAGAAAAAGACAAGGATAGTAAGCTTGAAAAAGCCCTAAAGGCTCAGAACGACCTG
ATCTGGAACATCAAGGACGANCTAAAGAAAGTGTGTTCAACTAATGACCTGAAGGAGCTACTCATCTTCA
ACAAG
