>Addgene plasmid #111573 | pACEBac1-PARP1-Flag-His-7xKQ | depositor partial sequence | sequence record 209600 | C-terminus of gene (primer:  SV40pA-R, this is reverse compliment of sequencing read)
CACAATGCGTATGACTTGGAAGTCATCGATATCTTTAAGATAGAGCGTGAAGGCGAATGCCAGCGTTACA
AGCCCTTTAAGCAGCTTCATAACCGAAGATTGCTGTGGCACGGGTCCAGGACCACCAACTTTGCTGGGAT
CCTGTCCCAGGGTCTTCGGATAGCCCCGCCTGAAGCGCCCGTGACAGGCTACATGTTTGGTAAAGGGATC
TATTTCGCTGACATGGTCTCCAAGAGTGCCAACTACTGCCATACGTCTCAGGGAGACCCAATAGGCTTAA
TCCTGTTGGGAGAAGTTGCCCTTGGAAACATGTATGAACTGAAGCACGCTTCACATATCAGCAAGTTACC
CAAGGGCAAGCACAGTGTCAAAGGTTTGGGCAAAACTACCCCTGATCCTTCAGCTAACATTAGTCTGGAT
GGTGTAGACGTTCCTCTTGGGACCGGGATTTCATCTGGTGTGAATGACACCTCTCTACTATATAACGAGT
ACATTGTCTATGATATTGCTCAGGTAAATCTGAAGTATCTGCTGAAACTGAAATTCAATTTTAAGACCTC
CCTGTGGGGCGGATCTGGCGGTGACTATAAAGATGATGATGATAAAGGTGGTAGTGGAGTCGACGAGCTC
ACTGGAGGTAGCGGACACCATCACCATCACCACTGATGTCGCGGCCGCTTTCGAATCTAGAGCCTGCAGT
CTCGACAAGCTTGTCGA
